>Addgene plasmid #21947 | mGFP-10-sREACh-N3 | addgene partial sequence | sequence record 27737 | 21947 with EGFP-C
TCGGCGTCGACGGTACCGCGGGCCCGGGATCCGGAATGGTGAGCAAGGGCGAGGAGCTGTTCACCGGGGT
GGTGCCCATCCTGGTCGAGCTGGACGGCGACGTAAACGGCCACAAGTTCAGCGTGTCCGGCGAGGGCGAG
GGCGATGCCACCTACGGCAAGCTGACCCTGAAGCTCATCTGCACCACCGGCAAGCTGCCCGTGCCCTGGC
CCACCCTCGTGACCACCTTCGGCTACGGCCTGATGTGCTTCGCCCGCTACCCCGACCACATGAAGCAGCA
CGACTTCTTCAAGTCCGCCATGCCCGAAGGCTACGTCCAGGAGCGCACCATCTTCTTCAAGGACGACGGC
AACTACAAGACCCGCGCCGAGGTGAAGTTCGAGGGCGACACCCTGGTGAACCGCATCGAGCTGAAGGGCA
TCGACTTCAAGGAGGACGGCAACATCCTGGGGCACAAGCTGGAGTACAACTGGAACAGCGTCAACGTCTA
TATCATGGCCGACAAGCAGAAGAACGGCATCAAGGTGAACTTCAAGATCCGCCACAACATCGAGGACGGC
AGCGTGCAGCTCGCCGACCACTACCAGCAGAACACCCCCATCGGCGACGGCCCCGTGCTGCTGCCCGACA
ACCACTACCTGAGCTACCAGTCCGCCCTGAGCAAAGACCC
