[The description below was written by a language model from this plasmid's Addgene catalogue record.]
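Description:
mGFP-10-sREACh-N3 is a mammalian expression plasmid built on a Clontech-derived mGFP-C1 backbone of about 3.9 kb. It is propagated in E. coli as a high-copy plasmid under kanamycin selection. The record includes no feature table and does not name the promoter, polyadenylation signal, origin of replication or any mammalian selection marker, so these elements cannot be confirmed from the information given. The plasmid name carries an "N3" suffix while the listed backbone is a "C1" vector; the record does not explain this difference.

The insert, roughly 1.45 kb and cloned between retained NheI and NotI sites, is a tandem fusion of two jellyfish-derived fluorescent protein variants: monomeric GFP (mGFP) joined to sREACh. The "10" in the name presumably refers to the linker between the two, though the record does not define it. sREACh belongs to the REACh family of YFP variants engineered to be essentially non-radiative, meaning they absorb energy from a donor but emit very little fluorescence themselves. Paired with mGFP as donor, such a dark acceptor allows FRET to be read out as a shortening of the donor's fluorescence lifetime without contaminating acceptor emission.

Because donor and acceptor are held together in a single polypeptide, the construct should give constitutive FRET. This makes it suited as a positive control or calibration standard for FRET-FLIM measurements with the mGFP/sREACh pair. The associated work concerns sensitive, quantitative FRET-FLIM imaging in single dendritic spines of neurons.
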