Addgene plasmid #21947: mGFP-10-sREACh-N3
Depositing lab: Ryohei Yasuda. Publication: Highly sensitive and quantitative FRET-FLIM imaging in single dendritic spines using improved non-radiative YFP. Murakoshi H, Lee SJ, Yasuda R. Brain Cell Biol. 2008 Aug . 36(1-4):31-42. 10.1007/s11068-008-9024-9 PubMed 18512154.
Backbone
  Vector backbone: mGFP-C1
  Backbone manufacturer: clontech
  Backbone size w/o insert (bp): 3935
  Vector type: Mammalian Expression
Growth in bacteria
  Bacterial resistance: Kanamycin, 50 μg/mL
  Growth temperature: 37°C
  Growth strain: DH5alpha
  Copy number: High Copy
Gene/Insert
  Gene/Insert name: mGFP-10-sREACh
  Species: jellyfish
  Insert size (bp): 1450
  Cloning method: Restriction Enzyme; 5′ cloning site NheI (not destroyed); 3′ cloning site NotI (not destroyed)
  Sequencing primers: 5′ aaatgggcggtaggcgtgta
Terms and licenses: Academic/Nonprofit Terms; Industry Terms: Not Available to Industry
How to cite: mGFP-10-sREACh-N3 was a gift from Ryohei Yasuda (Addgene plasmid # 21947 ; http://n2t.net/addgene:21947 ; RRID:Addgene_21947)
